>Addgene plasmid #172527 | pcryBFP_Umyo18bGFP | addgene full sequence | sequence record 339972 | Addgene NGS Result
CCACCTAAATTGTAAGCGTTAATATTTTGTTAAAATTCGCGTTAAATTTTTGTTAAATCAGCTCATTTTT
TAACCAATAGGCCGAAATCGGCAAAATCCCTTATAAATCAAAAGAATAGACCGAGATAGGGT
[37 nt withheld, positions 133-169]
AAAGAACGTGGACTCCAACGTCAAAGG
[32 nt withheld, positions 197-228]
GCTGGCTAAGAACTCATCAGCCTCCCCGGTCCATCTACCCACGTACCAATGCACCAATTGGCCACAATGA
CGGCTACTACATGGTGCCATTCCTTCCTCTTTATAGGAATGGAGACTACCTCCTGTCCAACAATGCTCTT
GGATACGAGTACGCCTACCTGTTGGACCCAGGTCATTGCACAACACCAGAAATGCCCTCTGATCTGCAAA
AGACGTGAATATCTGTTCAGACACCCATATCCACTCTGTTCCACACAGGTCAGAGGTTTGTCCAGGAGTT
CTTGACAGAGGTGTAAAAAGTACTCAAAAATTTTACTCAAGTGAAAGTACAAGTACTTAGGGAAAATTTT
ACTCAATTAAAAGTAAAAGTATCTGGCTAGAATCTTACTTGAGTAAAAGTAAAAAAGTACTCCATTAAAA
TTGTACTTGAGTATTAAGGAAGTAAAAGTAAAAGCAAGAAAGAAAACTAGAGATTCTTGTTTAAGCTTTT
AATCTCAAAAAACATTAAATGAAATGCATACAAGGTTTTATCCTGCTTTAGAACTGTTTGTATTTAATTA
TCAAACTATAAGACAGACAATCTAATGCCAGTACACGCTACTCAAAGTTGTAAAACCTCAGATTTAACTT
CAGTAGAAGCTGATTCTCAAAATTGTTAGTGTCAAGCCTAGCTCTTTTGGGGCTGAAAAGCAATCCTGCA
GTGCTGAAAAGCCTCTCACAGGCAGCCGATGCGGGAAGAGGTGTATTAGTCTTGATAGAGAGGCTGCAAA
TAGCAGGAAACGTGAGCAGAGACTCCCTGGTGTCTGAAACACAGGCCCATTTACGCCTTAAGATACATTG
ATGAGTTTGGACAAACCACAACTAGAATGCAGTGAAAAAAATGCTTTATTTGTGAAATTTGTGATGCTAT
TGCTTTATTTGTAACCATTATAAGCTGCAATAAACAAGTTAACAACAACAATTGCATTCATTTTATGTTT
CAGGTTCAGGGGGAGGTGTGGGAGGTTTTTTAAAGCAAGTAAAACCTCTACAAATGTGGTATGGCTGATT
ATGATCTAGAGTCGCGGCCGCTTTACTTGTACAGCTCGTCCATGCCGAGAGTGATCCCGGCGGCGGTGCG
GAACTCCAGCAGGACCATGTGATCGCGCTTCTCGTTGGGGTCTTTGCTCAGCACGGACTGGGTGCTCAGG
TAGTGGCTGTCGGGCAGCAGCACGGGGCCGTCGCCGATGGGGGTGTTCTGCTGGTAGTGGTCGGCGAGCT
GCACGCTGCCGTCCTCCACGTTGTGGCGGATCTTGAAGTTCACCTTGATGCCGTTCTTCTGCTTGACGGC
CATGATATAGATGTTGTGGCTGTTGAAGTTGTACTCCAGCTTGTGCCCCAGGATGTTGCCGTCCTCCTTG
AAGTCGACGCCCTTCAGCTCGATGCGGTTCACCAGGGTGTCGCCCTCGAACTTCACCTCGGCGCGGGTCT
TGTAGGTGCCGTCGTCCTTGAAGAAGATGGTGCGCTCCTGGACGTAGCCTTCGGGCATGGCGGACTTGAA
GAAGTCGTGCTGCTTCATGTGGTCGGGGTAGCGGGCGAAGCACTGCACGCCGTGGCTCAGGGTGGTCACG
AGGGTGGGCCAGGGCACGGGCAGCTTGCCGGTGGTGCAGATGAACTTCAGGGTCAGCTTGCCGTTGGTGG
CATCGCCCTCGCCCTCGCCCCTCACGCTGAACTTGTGGCCGTTTACGTCGCCGTCCAGCTCGACCAGGAT
GGGCACCACCCCGGTGAACAGCTCCTCGCCCTTGCTCACCATGGTGGCGACCGGTAATGTCAGACCTGGT
AACTCCTTACTGTAACTTATTGCACCTGATGAACAAAAGATGTGAACTGAACGCAAGTAGGAGGCTAATA
GAGGCTAGTACAGTACAAAGATCCCCAAATGATGTGTGCCGGCCTTAGTGGAGGCAGACCCCTGGTTATA
TACCTGTGCTGCAGAAAGAGGGGCTTACAAATGGATCTCTCTGGAATGGCATTATCTCATGGTGGGAACA
GTGTTGTCAGCAGAATCAGCGGGGTGGACTCTGACCTGAGAATGACAGTCTAGCACTGAATGGCTCAGAC
AATACTCTTGTGGCCAACTATCACCGGAAAATAAGTGCCTGCCAAAACAAACCAGACCAGATGAAGCTAC
ATGGCTGTAGAACGTCAGTATTTAATGTGTTGTGGCCACTTGGTTCACCAGATTTAAGAGCTAATTTTTT
TAAATATCACAGATAATCAATCGCTTTTTTTTTCTTGACTGAAAAGCTTAGACTGGAAAATTCTTTGAAA
AAGTTTGCACTACAGAAAATAAATACATAACATCCTGCACTGAATGCACACTATTAATAGAAAAGAGAGC
ATTATTGTAGGAAATGTATTGTATATGTACATTCTGTGCATTTCACAATTTTCTCGAGCAGGAAACAGCT
ATGACCATGATTACGCCAAGCTATCAACTTTGTATAGAAAAGTTGCCATTATCGTCTCCCTCCAGCACCA
CCCAGAAAGTTGCTCAATGTTTTGTTACAGTATGTGTGTAACACCTTCCCCCCCAGCCCAGCTCTCCACT
TTTCTCATTCTAGAAAGTACCAGTCAACTCTCCACCAGCCCAGCTGTTGGCAGACGCACACCTCCATCCC
CCTGCCCTCAGACATTTGCCACTGATTTCTCAGCTGTCATCCCCTCTCCATAAATAGACCCTATCAGAGA
AAGTCCATTGCACTAATATAAGGGGTGACCACATTTCTACAAAACCACAATTAATGTACAATCACAGGAA
TAAACAAACACTGCCTAAACACACAATATCAAGAACACACAATTACAATCTCAGGTTGTCATTCGCAAGC
TGCGTAGTTCATTCACAATGAACAGGGGCTTAAAACAAAAGTCATTCCACCCCTCACCATGAAATGGATT
CATCCGTAATCCTGGTATGTTAACGCTCTATGTGTAAGATATATATAAGAGTGACTCTTAAAGTGCTGCT
ACTACTATTGAACAAACCAAACGACAAGAAACAACACTGAAGCACAGAACAGATTTTCTCTTACGACGAA
GCTGAATTGACTTCAATGGCTCTCTCCTCGCGCTTAAAGCTCTGGGAGCAGAAGATAAAGGAGGAGAAGA
AAGCTCCAGAGGCCGCCGCTCAGCCTCCTCCTCCACTGTCTGCTGTTCCTGGAGGATTCCTCAAGCAGCT
GGTCCGAGAAACCGAGAAGGAGACGCGACACCGAGAGCCCGAAATCAAGGAAGACAAACCGCCCAGCAAA
CTCAGCGACAACCTAGTCCAGAATTTCCTTCTTCCCGATGAAACTCCGCCGATTCTGGAGGCCGAGATGT
CGCTGCGAGCGGAGCAGCCGGTGAACGGGGAGCGCGGACGGCACATCGCTATGTCAGAGAAGAAGACGTC
TTCACCCAGGAGGATCATCTCACCCGAAAACCCCAAAAGCCCCAGAGCAGAAACACAGACCTGCAGTCCT
GAGGTCAGTCCAGACACACACACACCGCAGAAGGAGGAGCAGGTGAAGATGCTGCAGGAAGCCCAACCCC
CGAAACAGGAAGTCAAGGGCGTAAGACAGGAGCCGGAGGGTCAGATCACTGTTACTCATATGAAGGAGGA
GAGCAAGGTGCCTGTGAAGGACGTGTGGTATGAAGCTGGACAGGTGTGGTTCACTCACAAAGACGGGTAC
ACACTCGCCACTCAGCTGAAGCCGGACGAGGGCACGCCGGAGCTCCCCGACGGCCGCGTGAGGGTTCGAC
TCTCCTCTGATCAGTCCATTCATGATGTGTCCCAGTATGAGATCGAAAAGCTGAATCCACCTGAGCTGGA
CCTGTGTGAGGACCTGAGTGACCTTGTTAGTGTGAATGAGTCGAGTGCACTTCACACTTTGAGCAGTAGA
GCTAAAGCTCATCTACCGCTGACCCACGCCGGACCCAATCTACTGGCCCTTTGGCCTCCAGTGTCTTCAT
CCACCAAGAGTTTTCGGAGCCGGCGCTGGGAGTCCTGGGAAGCCCCTGGCCCGCTGCAGGCTGTGGTGAG
GAAGGTGTACGTGTCCATGCTGGGTCAGCGGAGGGACCAGACACTGGTGGCTTTGGGTCGCAGCGGCTCA
GGGAAAACCACCGCCTGTCAATCATTCTCCCTGGAGCTGCTCAAACAAGCGGGAACAGCAGGAGGAAGCC
TGACCTTAGAGCGTCTGCAGGCAGTGTTTACAGTGCTGCGTTCGTTCGGTTGTGTGAGCTCAACTCACAG
TGAGGCCTCGTCTCGATTCGCCATGGTGCTGTCTGTGGACTTCAACCACGCTGGACTCGCTGCTGCCGCA
CATCTGCAGACGATGCTGCTTGAGAAGTGGAGGGTTTGCCAGCGGCCGGATGGAGAGAGTAACTTCCTGG
TTTTCTCCCAGATGCTCTCAGGCCTGAGCTCAGATCTGAGGACTGAGCTGCAGCTGCATCAGTTAAAGGA
ACACAACTTTTTTGGAATCACATGTCCGACCAAGGTGGATGAGAAGCAGAGAGCCGCTGTGGGTTTCGGG
AAGCTGCTGGCCGCTATGAACACTTTGGGCTTCTCATCGGATGAGCAGAAGGCTATTTGGCGTGTGTTAG
CAGGAATATACCATCTCGGCGTCGCAGGAACATGCAAAGTGGGCCGTAAGCAGTTTATGAGTTTTGACAG
CGCGCAGACGGCCAGTGCAATGCTGGGCTGTGAAGGAGAGGAGCTTCACACCGCCGTCTTCAAACACCAC
CTGAGACAGTTACTACAGAGAGCCAGCGGGGGCATCAGAGAGCGGCAGACTGCAGAACAACACGACGATG
GTCCGAAGTTGACTGCAGCTCAGTGTGTGGAAGGAATGGCTGCGGGTCTCTATGAGGAGCTCTTCACCGC
TGTGGTGTCTCTGATTAACCGCACGCTGTGCTCTCAGCAGCTCACTCTGGCCTCAGTGATGGTGGTGGAC
GCGCCGGGCCTCAGGAACCCCAGACACAGCGCTGAGGAACGGGCCGCCGGCTTCTCTGAGCTCTGCCACA
ACTACCTGCAGGAGAGACTGCTGGAGCATCACTACACACACACCTTCACACACACACTGGACAGATACAC
ACAGGAAGGAGTGCCTGTGGATTTCTCAGCCCCGGAGTCGAGTCCGTCTGAGGTGGTGTGTGCCATCGAC
CAACCAGGACTGCAGGTTCGAGGGCCTGAAGCTGACTCTCGGGGTCTGCTGTGGGTTCTGGACGAAGAGT
TGTCGACAGCGGGCTCCAGTGAGAGTGTGGTTCTAGAGAGAGTGTGTCAGTACTTCAGCAGCACAGTGCG
TCAGTGTGAGCAGCCGCTGCAGTGTGAGATCGCTCATCTGATGGGTTCAGATGCGGTGCGCTATGATCTG
TCCGGCTGGTTCGGTCTGCTCCAGAATAACCCGTCTCTGCTCAACGCCAGCTCTCTGCTGCACAACTCCT
CACATGTGTCGGTGAAGGCTCTGTTCGGGCCGCGGGCGTCCGTTCCTCCGCTCTGCCGGGGTCTGGGCGG
TGTGGAGGGTGGATCTCAGCGCTCTCTGGAGAGAAGTGGAGCGGTGCGCAAGACTCTGAGCGCAGGGATG
GCGGCCCTCAGGAGACACTCGCACTGCATCTCCATCAAGCTGCAGGCGGACGCTCTGCTGAGTGTGATCC
GGCGTGCGAGGCCTGTGTTCCTGCAGTGTTTGAGTGTGAAGACAGATGGAGGAGGCTTTGATGTTCCTGC
ACTGCGGATACAGCTGAACTCCACACACCTGCTGCCCACACTGCAGCTGTACAGGACAGGTTACCCGGAG
CACATGTCCCTCAGTGATTTCCGCTGCCGTTTTCAGGCCCTCTCTGCTCCCGTAATGAAGCGATACGGTT
CTGTCTTCATTACCCCCGACGAGAGGAAGGCTGTGGAGGAGCTACTGATCGACCTAGATCTGGACAAGAA
GAGTGTGGTTTTAGGAGCCAGCAGAGTGTTTATGAAGCGTGGCGTCCTCAGGTCTTTAGATCAGCAGAGG
GATCAGTTGTTGAGTGGTTGGCTGGTGCAGCTTCAAGCCTCGTGTCTGGGTCACCTGGGCCGCCTCAAAT
ACCGCCGCATGAAGGTTCAGCAGATGGCAGTGAAGTGTGTTCAGAGAAATGTGCGGGTGCTCAGTGCGGT
GTCCCGCTGGAGCTGGTGGAAGCTGCTGTGCAGAGTTCGCCCCCTGCTGGACGTCAACATGGACGACCAG
AGGCTCCGATCTAAAGAGGATGAGATCACAGCTCTGCGCCGTCGTCTGGAGAAGTCGGAGAAGGAGCGAA
ACGAGTTGCGTCAGACTGCAGACAACCTGGAGACCAAGGTAACAGCTGTTATATCAGAGTTAAGTGATGA
GCGGTTCAGAGGAGAGGCCATGAGTCAAGCTTTAGACGCAGAGCGCACTGAGAGACTGAGACTCGCCAAA
GAGAGCAAGGAGTTACAGAGTCGTGTGGAGCAGAGTAAAGTGTCTTTGGAGGCCCTGGAGAGGCAGTTAG
AGGAGGAAAAGCAGAAAGTGAAGAATAAAGAAGCTCTCTGCGGAGTGGCCACAGAGAGTGAACTGCAGCT
GCAGCTGGAGTGTGCGCAGACGGAGGTGGAGTTTCTGCGCAGGCGTTTGCGGCAGACGGAGGAAAGACTG
GAGGGAGAGAAAGAAGGCCGGCAGCTGCTGGAGACGAAGGTCCAGGATCTGCAGTCTCAGCTGGATCAGT
CCAAACGCACAGTGACAGAGCTGAAGCGCCATTGCAGACGGCTGACCTCTGACCTACAGGATGCCCGCGT
GCTCACTGACAGCCTGCAGAGCCGTGCTCACGAGCTGGACAGGAAGCAGAGGAGGTTTGACAGTGAACTG
ACCCAGGCTCTGACACATGCTGATAATGAGCGTGAGCAGAAGGAGAGAGTGATCCATGAGAACACCACGC
TCGGCGCTGAAATATTCACCCTTCGCAAGACACTCAAGGAGAGTGAGACGGAGGTCCAGCACCTGCAGCA
GCTGAAGGAAGAGCTGTCCTGTCAGATCCGTGACCTCAGTGTCCCACTCAAACTCACCTCCGACTCCGTT
CCCGAACTGAAGAAGCATCTGCGAGAGCTGGAGAGCAGAGACAAGGAGCGCTCGGAGGAGATCAGCCAGA
TGACGGCCAGAATCACACAGCATGAGCAGATGCACCTGCGCTTCGAGATGGAGATGGAGAGGATGAAGCA
GATTCATCAGAAGGAGCTGGAGGACAAAGATGAGGAGCTGGAGGACGTGCAGAAGTCCTCACAGAGACGG
CTCCGACAGCTGGAGATGCAACTGGAGCAGGAATATGAGGAGAAACAGATGGTGGTTCATGAGAAGCATG
ACTTAGAGGGGCTGATTGCCACACTGTGTGAACAGGTGGGCCACCGGGACTTTGACGTGGAGAAGCGTCT
GAGGCGAGACCTGAAGCGAACCCATGCCCTGCTCAGTGACGCTCAGCTGCTCCTGTCCACTGTTGAACAG
CCTGGTCAGGGTCATGACCCCGGAGCCCAGGAGCAGCTGCAGAGACTGCGCTGCCAGCTGGAGGACAGTG
AAGCGCGGCGTCTGGAGGCTGAAGGTGTTCAGAAAACTCTGGCTGCGGAGCTGGAAAACGCTCAGATCGA
GCTGGAGAACATCTGCAAGCAGAAGAGCCTGGCGGATGAAGATCTGTCTCAGCTGCGCTACGAGCGGACA
GACCTGATGAAGAGACTGGAGGAGGACCAGGAGGACCTGAATGAGCTCATGAAGAAGCACAAAGCCCTCA
TCGCTCAGTCTTCCAGTGACATCTCTCAGATCCGAGAGCTTCAGGCTGAGATGGAGGAGCTGAAGAAGCA
GAGACAGACTCTACAGAAGGAGCTGCAGACGAGTGTGTCGCGTGTTCAGTTTCTGGAGTCGTCCACCGTG
TCCCGCAGCATCGTGAGCAAGCAGGAGGCCCGTATCTGTGATCTGGAGAACAAGCTGGAGTTCCAGAGAG
GACAGGTCAAGAGATTTGAGGTGCTGGTTCTGCGTCTGCGGGACAGTGTGGTTCGTCTGGGTGAGGAGCT
GGAGCAGGCAGCACAGGCTGAGGCCAGAGAGAGGGAGAACTGCAGATATTACCAGCAGAGGCTGGAGGAC
ATGAGGATGGAGATGGAGGATCTGACTGGCAGAGAGCAGGACAGCAGCAGGAGACGCATGGAGCTGGAGA
TGCAGGTGGAGGAGCTCAGCGCCGTCAGACAGACTCTACAGGCCGATCTGGAGACGTCCATCAGGCGGAT
TGTGGATCTGCAGGCGGCGCTGGAGGAGGTTGAGTCCAGTGATGATAGCGATACAGAAAGTGTGCAGACG
GCGGTGGAGTCGTTCTCCAGAAAGAGAGATCTCGACTCCCTGTCCAGCGTGGGCTCCAGTGTGGGCACTG
AAGACGTTGGTGAAGGGATCCGTCATTGGGCCGGTGTGCCACGAGGACCTGGGAGCAGCTCCGGACGGCA
GTCTGTCACCGACACTATGAGCACCTACAGTTTCAGATCTTGCACTCAGGACCTGGATGAAGATGTGAAA
GAAAGTTCTGGAGGTCTCGGGAGAGCGTCTTCATCCACGGCTCTCTCCGAGCTCCTGGAGGGTCTGAGGA
AGAAGCGCGTCGGCTGGGAACAAGGCTCAGATGTGGGTGAAGGCAGCACCGTTTCTCTGCCCATCTACCA
GACCACAGGAGCTTCAGCTCTACGCCGCAGAGCCTCCGCACTCTCTCTAGAAGCTGAAGAAGGTTTAGAA
GAGCTGCCTCGACCTGGAATACTCAAACCTCCCAGTCCACATCTCCCCCGCGCCTCCAGCCTCCGCTCGC
TTCCAGAAGAAAAACCAGCAGTGAGTCCAGCCACTGCTACTGTGATGGGGAAGATGAACCGATTCAGCTC
CTGCGACTCTCTGACGTCCAACACAAGCTCCCGACGGCAGATCTCCACCCTCGCTATCCCAGAAGAAGAG
GAGGAGAGTAACACAAAACCCTCGCCTACTATTGGGTATCAGCCTGTGCGCCGGCGTCTGCTAGGCGGAT
TGGTTGCCGAATCCGGAGAGTCACATTTAGGAGCAGAACCGCTAGTTTTCCAGAACCGCAGACTCCTGGC
CAGCACTCAGGAGAGAGCAGACGTAGGAGACTCCAGCTCAGATATTCTGCCGGCCATCAGACGAGCTCAA
TCCACCAGCAGTCTGGCGTCCAGCAGCAGCCGTTCGGGACAGAGACGAGCCCTCAGCGTGCACTTCGGGG
AGCTGCCGGTGTCTAGAGCGTCCCGCAGAGAGTCCGACTCTGACTCCTCCAGCTCGGGGGGGTCTCAGAA
GCGCCGCGGGCCGCAGGGGGAGAGACTGGAGGCTGAGGGCAGCGAGGACGTCAACTCGGTCATGAAGAAA
TATCTTAAAAAAGCAGAAGTGGACGGATCAGGTTCGGGAATGGTGAGCAAGGGCGAGGAGCTGTTCACCG
GGGTGGTGCCCATCCTGGTCGAGCTGGACGGCGACGTAAACGGCCACAAGTTCAGCGTGTCCGGCGAGGG
CGAGGGCGATGCCACCTACGGCAAGCTGACCCTGAAGTTCATCTGCACCACCGGCAAGCTGCCCGTGCCC
TGGCCCACCCTCGTGACCACCCTGACCTACGGCGTGCAGTGCTTCAGCCGCTACCCCGACCACATGAAGC
AGCACGACTTCTTCAAGTCCGCCATGCCCGAAGGCTACGTCCAGGAGCGCACCATCTTCTTCAAGGACGA
CGGCAACTACAAGACCCGCGCCGAGGTGAAGTTCGAGGGCGACACCCTGGTGAACCGCATCGAGCTGAAG
GGCATCGACTTCAAGGAGGACGGCAACATCCTGGGGCACAAGCTGGAGTACAACTACAACAGCCACAACG
TCTATATCATGGCCGACAAGCAGAAGAACGGCATCAAGGTGAACTTCAAGATCCGCCACAACATCGAGGA
CGGCAGCGTGCAGTTCGCCGACCACTACCAGCAGAACACCCCCATCGGCGACGGCCCCGTGCTGCTGCCC
GACAACCACTACCTGAGCACCCAGTCCGCCCTGAGCAAAGACCCCAACGAGAAGCGCGATCACATGGTCC
TGCTGGAGTTCGTGACCGCCGCCGGGATCACTCTCGGCATGGACGAGCTGTACAAGGGCGGTGGAAGATC
TGGGAATTCAAGGCCTCTCGAGCCTCTAGATTCTGCAGCCCTATAGCACCCAGCTTTCTTGTACAAAGTG
GGGGATCCAGACATGATAAGATACATTGATGAGTTTGGACAAACCACAACTAGAATGCAGTGAAAAAAAT
GCTTTATTTGTGAAATTTGTGATGCTATTGCTTTATTTGTAACCATTATAAGCTGCAATAAACAAGTTAA
CAACAACAATTGCATTCATTTTATGTTTCAGGTTCAGGGGGAGGTGTGGGAGGTTTTTTCCAACTTTATT
ATACATAGTTGATAATTCACTGGCCGTCGTTTTACGGTACCATCGATGATGATCCAGACATGATAAGATA
CATTGATGAGTTTGGACAAACCACAACTAGAATGCAGTGAAAAAAATGCTTTATTTGTGAAATTTGTGAT
GCTATTGCTTTATTTGTAACCATTATAAGCTGCAATAAACAAGTTAACAACAACAATTGCATTCATTTTA
TGTTTCAGGTTCAGGGGGAGGTGTGGGAGGTTTTTTAAAGCAAGTAAAACCTCTACAAATGTGGTATGGC
TGATTATGATCCTCTAGATCAGATCTGCGAAGATACGGCCACGGGTGCTCTTGATCCTGTGGCTGATTTT
GGACTGTGCTGCTCGCAGCTGCTGATGAATCACATACTTCCTCCATTTTCTTCCACTGATTGACTGTTAT
AATTTCCCTAATTTCCAGGTCAAGGTGCTGTGCATTGTGGTAATAGATGTGACATGACGTCACTTCCAAA
GGACCAATGAACATGTCTGACCAATTTCATATAATGTGAAAACGATTTTCATAGGCAGAATAAATAACAT
TTAAATTAAACTGGGCATCAGCGCAATTCAATTGGTTTGGTAATAGCAAGGGAAAATAGAATGAAGTGAT
CTCCAAAAAATAAGTACTTTTTGACTGTAAATAAAATTGTAAGGAGTAAAAAGTACTTTTTTTTCTAAAA
AAATGTAATTAAGTAAAAGTAAAAGTATTGATTTTTAATTGTACTCAAGTAAAGTAAAAATCCCCAAAAA
TAATACTTAAGTACAGTAATCAAGTAAAATTACTCAAGTACTTTACACCTCTGGTTCTTGACCCCCTACC
TTCAGCAAGCCCAGCAGATCCACTAGTTCTAGAGCGGCCGCCACCGCGGTGGAGCTCCAGCTTTTGTTCC
CTTTAGTGAGGGTTAATTGCGCGCTTGGCGTAATCATGGTCATAGCTGTTTCCTGTGTGAAATTGTTATC
CGCTCACAATTCCACACAACATACGAGCCGGAAGCATAAAGTGTAAAGCCTGGGGTGCCTAATGAGTGAG
CTAACTCACATTAATTGCGTTGCGCTCACTGCCCGCTTTCCAGTCGGGAAACCTGTCGTGCCAGCTGCAT
TAATGAATCGGCCAACGCGCGGGGAGAGGCGGTTTGCGTATTGGGCGCTCTTCCGCTTCCTCGCTCACTG
ACTCGCTGCGCTCGGTCGTTCGGCTGCGGCGAGCGGTATCAGCTCACTCAAAGGCGGTAATACGGTTATC
CACAGAATCAGGGGATAACGCAGGAAAGAACATGTGAGCAAAAGGCCAGCAAAAGGCCAGGAACCGTAAA
AAGGCCGCGTTGCTGGCGTTTTTCCATAGGCTCCGCCCCCCTGACGAGCATCACAAAAATCGACGCTCAA
GTCAGAGGTGGCGAAACCCGACAGGACTATAAAGATACCAGGCGTTTCCCCCTGGAAGCTCCCTCGTGCG
CTCTCCTGTTCCGACCCTGCCGCTTACCGGATACCTGTCCGCCTTTCTCCCTTCGGGAAGCGTGGCGCTT
TCTCATAGCTCACGCTGTAGGTATCTCAGTTCGGTGTAGGTCGTTCGCTCCAAGCTGGGCTGTGTGCACG
AACCCCCCGTTCAGCCCGACCGCTGCGCCTTATCCGGTAACTATCGTCTTGAGTCCAACCCGGTAAGACA
CGACTTATCGCCACTGGCAGCAGCCACTGGTAACAGGATTAGCAGAGCGAGGTATGTAGGCGGTGCTACA
GAGTTCTTGAAGTGGTGGCCTAACTACGGCTACACTAGAAGAACAGTATTTGGTATCTGCGCTCTGCTGA
AGCCAGTTACCTTCGGAAAAAGAGTTGGTAGCTCTTGATCCGGCAAACAAACCACCGCTGGTAGCGGTGG
TTTTTTTGTTTGCAAGCAGCAGATTACGCGCAGAAAAAAAGGATCTCAAGAAGATCCTTTGATCTTTTCT
ACGGGGTCTGACGCTCAGTGGAACGAAAACTCACGTTAAGGCATTTTGGTCATGAGATTATCAAAAAGGA
TCTTCACCTAGATCCTTTTAAATTAAAAATGAAGTTTTAAATCAATCTAAAGTATATATGAGTAAACTTG
GTCTGACAGTTACCAATGCTTAATCAGTGAGGCACCTATCTCAGCGATCTGTCTATTTCGTTCATCCATA
GTTGCCTGACTCCCCGTCGTGTAGATAACTACGATACGGGAGGGCTTACCATCTGGCCCCAGTGCTGCAA
TGATACCGCGAGACCCACGCTCACCGGCTCCAGATTTATCAGCAATAAACCAGCCAGCCGGAAGGGCCGA
GCGCAGAAGTGGTCCTGCAACTTTATCCGCCTCCATCCAGTCTATTAATTGTTGCCGGGAAGCTAGAGTA
AGTAGTTCGCCAGTTAATAGTTTGCGCAACGTTGTTGCCATTGCTACAGGCATCGTGGTGTCACGCTCGT
CGTTTGGTATGGCTTCATTCAGCTCCGGTTCCCAACGATCAAGGCGAGTTACATGATCCCCCATGTTGTG
CAAAAAAGCGGTTAGCTCCTTCGGTCCTCCGATCGTTGTCAGAAGTAAGTTGGCCGCAGTGTTATCACTC
ATGGTTATGGCAGCACTGCATAATTCTCTTACTGTCATGCCATCCGTAAGATGCTTTTCTGTGACTGGTG
AGTACTCAACCAAGTCATTCTGAGAATAGTGTATGCGGCGACCGAGTTGCTCTTGCCCGGCGTCAATACG
GGATAATACCGCGCCACATAGCAGAACTTTAAAAGTGCTCATCATTGGAAAACGTTCTTCGGGGCGAAAA
CTCTCAAGGATCTTACCGCTGTTGAGATCCAGTTCGATGTAACCCACTCGTGCACCCAACTGATCTTCAG
CATCTTTTACTTTCACCAGCGTTTCTGGGTGAGCAAAAACAGGAAGGCAAAATGCCGCAAAAAAGGGAAT
AAGGGCGACACGGAAATGTTGAATACTCATACTCTTCCTTTTTCAATATTATTGAAGCATTTATCAGGGT
TATTGTCTCATGAGCGGATACATATTTGAATGTATTTAGAAAAATAAACAAATAGGGGTTCCGCGCACAT
TTCCCCGAAAAGTG
Features (pLannotate 1.2.2; 21 found; start..end, strand, type, name):
      7..228     -  rep_origin     M13 ori (fragment) (sequence partly withheld): M13 bacteriophage origin of replication; arrow indicates direction of (+) strand synthesis
    228..515     +  CDS            tyr (fragment) (sequence partly withheld): TYRO_ORYLA - Also known as tyro. Experimental evidence at transcript level: Swiss-Prot protein existence level 2. This is a copper-containing oxidase that functions in the formation of pigments such as melanins and other polyphenolic compounds. From Oryzias latipes (Japanese rice fish) (Japanese killifish).
   1057..1178    -  polyA_signal   SV40 poly(A) signal: SV40 polyadenylation signal
   1201..1284    -  CDS            large T antigen (fragment): large T antigen from SV40 (simian virus 40)
   1301..2020    -  CDS            EBFP2: enhanced blue variant of GFP (Ai et al., 2007) mammalian codon-optimized
   2703..2723    +  protein_bind   attB4: mutant version of attB; core recombination site for the Gateway® BP reaction BP Clonase™
   9648..10364   +  CDS            EGFP: EGFP is a basic (constitutively fluorescent) green fluorescent protein published in 1996, derived from Aequorea victoria. It is reported to be a rapidly-maturing weak dimer with moderate acid sensitivity.
  10429..10449   -  protein_bind   attB2: mutant version of attB; core recombination site for the Gateway® BP reaction BP Clonase™
  10452..10586   -  polyA_signal   SV40 poly(A) signal: SV40 polyadenylation signal
  10673..10693   +  CDS            lacZα (fragment): LacZα fragment of β-galactosidase; lacZ fragment
  10709..10843   -  polyA_signal   SV40 poly(A) signal: SV40 polyadenylation signal
  10866..10949   -  CDS            large T antigen (fragment): large T antigen from SV40 (simian virus 40)
  11515..11555   -  misc_feature   MCS (fragment): pBluescript multiple cloning site
  11568..11586   -  promoter       T3 promoter: promoter for bacteriophage T3 RNA polymerase
  11629..11651   -  protein_bind   lac operator (fragment): The lac repressor binds to the lac operator to inhibit transcription in E. coli. This inhibition can be relieved by adding lactose or isopropyl-β-D-thiogalactopyranoside (IPTG). lac repressor encoded by lacI
  11655..11685   -  promoter       lac promoter: promoter for the E. coli lac operon
  11700..11721   -  protein_bind   CAP binding site: CAP binding activates transcription in the presence of cAMP. E. coli catabolite activator protein
  11734..11826   -  CDS            lacI (fragment): lac repressor; lacI; The lac repressor binds to the lac operator to inhibit transcription in E. coli. This inhibition can be relieved by adding lactose or isopropyl-β-D-thiogalactopyranoside (IPTG).
  12009..12597   -  rep_origin     ori: high-copy-number ColE1/pMB1/pBR322/pUC origin of replication
  12768..13628   -  CDS            AmpR: β-lactamase; bla; confers resistance to ampicillin, carbenicillin, and related antibiotics
  13629..13733   -  promoter       AmpR promoter: bla
