[The description below was written by a language model from this plasmid's Addgene catalogue record and pLannotate feature annotations shown in this document.]
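Description:
pcryBFP_Umyo18bGFP is a 13.7 kb zebrafish transgenesis plasmid assembled by Gateway recombination into the destination backbone pDestTol2pACryGFP. The repository lists it as a mammalian expression vector, but its promoters and insert point to use in zebrafish. It is maintained in E. coli on a high-copy ColE1/pUC-type origin with ampicillin selection (AmpR and its bla promoter). It also retains pBluescript-derived remnants: a partial M13/f1 origin, lac promoter/operator pieces and a T3 promoter. The backbone name implies Tol2 transposon arms for genomic integration. These are not annotated as such, although a medaka tyrosinase-locus fragment next to the M13 origin is consistent with Tol2-derived sequence.

The main payload lies between the attB4 and attB2 recombination scars. According to the record, a 600 bp muscle-specific unc-45b promoter drives zebrafish myo18b (about 6.3 kb). This is followed by an EGFP coding sequence placed to give a C-terminal GFP fusion and terminated by SV40 polyadenylation signals. Neither the promoter nor the myo18b coding region is recognised by the automated annotation, but the unannotated span between attB4 and EGFP is large enough to hold both.

A second cassette in the opposite orientation serves as a transgenesis marker, with the alphaA-crystallin promoter driving a fluorescent protein in the lens so that carriers can be identified. The purpose field calls this lens reporter GFP. However, the plasmid name and the sequenced record indicate EBFP2, a blue variant, with an SV40 poly(A), which would keep it spectrally distinct from Myo18b-GFP. The associated study concerns the role of Myo18b in sarcomere assembly in fast skeletal muscle, which suggests the construct is used to express and localise tagged Myo18b in muscle.
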