Addgene plasmid #172527: pcryBFP_Umyo18bGFP
Purpose: alphaA-crystallin promoter (cry) drives GFP expression in the lens. The 600bp unc-45b muscle-specific promoter drives expression of GFP-tagged zebrafish Myo18b.
Depositing lab: Joachim Berger. Publication: Myo18b is essential for sarcomere assembly in fast skeletal muscle. Berger J, Berger S, Li M, Currie PD. Hum Mol Genet. 2017 Mar 15;26(6):1146-1156. doi: 10.1093/hmg/ddx025. PubMed 28104788.
Backbone
  Vector backbone: pDestTol2pACryGFP
  Backbone manufacturer: Joachim Berger
  Vector type: Mammalian Expression
Growth in bacteria
  Bacterial resistance: Ampicillin, 100 μg/mL
  Growth temperature: 37°C
  Growth strain: DH5alpha
  Copy number: High Copy
Gene/Insert
  Gene/Insert name: myo18b
  Species: D. rerio (zebrafish)
  Insert size (bp): 6309
  GenBank ID: KX485371
Terms and licenses: Academic/Nonprofit Terms; Industry Terms: Not Available to Industry
How to cite: pcryBFP_Umyo18bGFP was a gift from Joachim Berger (Addgene plasmid # 172527 ; http://n2t.net/addgene:172527 ; RRID:Addgene_172527)
